>Addgene plasmid #238624 | HiBiT-GPR65 Vector | addgene full sequence | sequence record 478488 | Addgene NGS Result
TCAATATTGGCCATTAGCCATATTATTCATTGGTTATATAGCATAAATCAATATTGGCTATTGGCCATTG
CATACGTTGTATCTATATCATAATATGTACATTTATATTGGCTCATGTCCAATATGACCGCCATGTTGGC
ATTGATTATTGACTAGTTATTAATAGTAATCAATTACGGGGTCATTAGTTCATAGCCCATATATGGAGTT
CCGCGTTACATAACTTACGGTAAATGGCCCGCCTGGCTGACCGCCCAACGACCCCCGCCCATTGACGTCA
ATAATGACGTATGTTCCCATAGTAACGCCAATAGGGACTTTCCATTGACGTCAATGGGTGGAGTATTTAC
GGTAAACTGCCCACTTGGCAGTACATCAAGTGTATCATATGCCAAGTCCGCCCCCTATTGACGTCAATGA
CGGTAAATGGCCCGCCTGGCATTATGCCCAGTACATGACCTTACGGGACTTTCCTACTTGGCAGTACATC
TACGTATTAGTCATCGCTATTACCATGGTGATGCGGTTTTGGCAGTACACCAATGGGCGTGGATAGCGGT
TTGACTCACGGGGATTTCCAAGTCTCCACCCCATTGACGTCAATGGGAGTTTGTTTTGGCACCAAAATCA
ACGGGACTTTCCAAAATGTCGTAATAACCCCGCCCCGTTGACGCAAATGGGCGGTAGGCGTGTACGGTGG
GAGGTCTATATAAGCAGAGCTGGTTTAGTGAACCGTCAGATCACTAGAAGCTTTATTGCGGTAGTTTATC
ACAGTTAAATTGCTAACGCAGTCAGTGCTTCTGACACAACAGTCTCGAACTTAAGCTGCAGAAGTTGGTC
GTGAGGCACTGGGCAGGTAAGTATCAAGGTTACAAGACAGGTTTAAGGAGACCAATAGAAACTGGGCTTG
TCGAGACAGAGAAGACTCTTGCGTTTCTGATAGGCACCTATTGGTCTTACTGACATCCACTTTGCCTTTC
TCTCCACAGGTGTCCACTCCCAGTTCAATTACAGCTCTTAAGGCTAGAGTATTAATACGACTCACTATAG
GGCTAGCGCTCACCATGGTGAGCGGCTGGCGGCTGTTCAAGAAGATTAGCGGGAGCTCCGGTGGCTCGAG
CGGTGCGATCGCCATGAACAGCACATGTATTGAAGAACAGCATGACCTGGATCACTATTTGTTTCCCATT
GTTTACATCTTTGTGATTATAGTCAGCATTCCAGCCAATATTGGATCTCTGTGTGTGTCTTTCCTGCAAG
CAAAGAAGGAAAGTGAACTAGGAATTTACCTCTTCAGTTTGTCACTATCAGATTTACTCTATGCATTAAC
TCTCCCTTTATGGATTGATTATACTTGGAATAAAGACAACTGGACTTTCTCTCCTGCCTTGTGCAAAGGG
AGTGCTTTTCTCATGTACATGAATTTTTACAGCAGCACAGCATTCCTCACCTGCATTGCCGTTGATCGGT
ATTTGGCTGTTGTCTACCCTTTGAAGTTTTTTTTCCTAAGGACAAGAAGATTTGCACTCATGGTCAGCCT
GTCCATCTGGATATTGGAAACCATCTTCAATGCTGTCATGTTGTGGGAAGATGAAACAGTTGTTGAATAT
TGCGATGCCGAAAAGTCTAATTTTACTTTATGCTATGACAAATACCCTTTAGAGAAATGGCAAATCAACC
TCAACTTGTTCAGGACGTGTACAGGCTATGCAATACCTTTGGTCACCATCCTGATCTGCAACCGGAAAGT
CTACCAAGCTGTGCGGCACAATAAAGCCACGGAAAACAAGGAAAAGAAGAGAATCATAAAACTACTTGTC
AGCATCACAGTTACTTTTGTCTTATGCTTTACTCCCTTTCATGTGATGTTGCTGATTCGCTGCATTTTAG
AGCATGCTGTGAACTTCGAAGACCACAGCAATTCTGGGAAGCGAACTTACACAATGTATAGAATCACGGT
TGCATTAACAAGTTTAAATTGTGTTGCTGATCCAATTCTGTACTGTTTTGTAACCGAAACAGGAAGATAT
GATATGTGGAATATATTAAAATTCTGCACTGGGAGGTGTAATACATCACAAAGACAAAGAAAACGCATAC
TTTCTGTGTCTACAAAAGATACTATGGAATTAGAGGTCCTTGAGGTTTAAACGAATTCGGGCTCGGTACC
CGGGGATCCTCTAGAGTCGACCTGCAGGCATGCAAGCTGATCCGGCTGCTAACAAAGCCCGAAAGGAAGC
TGAGTTGGCTGCTGCCACCGCTGAGCAATAACTAGCATAACCCCTTGGGGCGGCCGCTTCGAGCAGACAT
GATAAGATACATTGATGAGTTTGGACAAACCACAACTAGAATGCAGTGAAAAAAATGCTTTATTTGTGAA
ATTTGTGATGCTATTGCTTTATTTGTAACCATTATAAGCTGCAATAAACAAGTTAACAACAACAATTGCA
TTCATTTTATGTTTCAGGTTCAGGGGGAGATGTGGGAGGTTTTTTTAAGCAAGTAAAACCTCTACAAATG
TGGTAAAATCGAATTTTAACAAAATATTAACGCTTACAATTTCCTGATGCGGTATTTTCTCCTTACGCAT
CTGTGCGGTATTTCACACCGCATACGCGGATCTGCGCAGCACCATGGCCTGAAATAACCTCTGAAAGAGG
AACTTGGTTAGGTACCTTCTGAGGCGGAAAGAACCAGCTGTGGAATGTGTGTCAGTTAGGGTGTGGAAAG
TCCCCAGGCTCCCCAGCAGGCAGAAGTATGCAAAGCATGCATCTCAATTAGTCAGCAACCAGGTGTGGAA
AGTCCCCAGGCTCCCCAGCAGGCAGAAGTATGCAAAGCATGCATCTCAATTAGTCAGCAACCATAGTCCC
GCCCCTAACTCCGCCCATCCCGCCCCTAACTCCGCCCAGTTCCGCCCATTCTCCGCCCCATGGCTGACTA
ATTTTTTTTATTTATGCAGAGGCCGAGGCCGCCTCGGCCTCTGAGCTATTCCAGAAGTAGTGAGGAGGCT
TTTTTGGAGGCCTAGGCTTTTGCAAAAAGCTTAATTAACTGTTGACAATTAATCATCGGCATAGTATATC
GGCATAGTATAATACGACAAGGTGAGGAACTAAACCCAGGAGGCAGATCATGATTGAACAAGATGGATTG
CACGCAGGTTCTCCGGCCGCTTGGGTGGAGAGGCTATTCGGCTATGACTGGGCACAACAGACAATCGGCT
GCTCTGATGCCGCCGTGTTCCGGCTGTCAGCGCAGGGGCGCCCGGTTCTTTTTGTCAAGACCGACCTGTC
CGGTGCCCTGAATGAACTGCAGGACGAGGCAGCGCGGCTATCGTGGCTGGCCACGACGGGCGTTCCTTGC
GCAGCTGTGCTCGACGTTGTCACTGAAGCGGGAAGGGACTGGCTGCTATTGGGCGAAGTGCCGGGGCAGG
ATCTCCTGTCATCTCACCTTGCTCCTGCCGAGAAAGTATCCATCATGGCTGATGCAATGCGGCGGCTGCA
TACGCTTGATCCGGCTACCTGCCCATTCGACCACCAAGCGAAACATCGCATCGAGCGAGCACGTACTCGG
ATGGAAGCCGGTCTTGTCGATCAGGATGATCTGGACGAAGAGCATCAGGGGCTCGCGCCAGCCGAACTGT
TCGCCAGGCTCAAGGCGCGCATGCCCGACGGCGAGGATCTCGTCGTGACCCATGGCGATGCCTGCTTGCC
GAATATCATGGTGGAAAATGGCCGCTTTTCTGGATTCATCGACTGTGGCCGGCTGGGTGTGGCGGACCGC
TATCAGGACATAGCGTTGGCTACCCGTGATATTGCTGAAGAGCTTGGCGGCGAATGGGCTGACCGCTTCC
TCGTGCTTTACGGTATCGCCGCTCCCGATTCGCAGCGCATCGCCTTCTATCGCCTTCTTGACGAGTTCTT
CTGAGCGGGACTCTGGGGTTCGAAATGACCGACCAAGCGACGCCCAACCTGCCATCACGATGGCCGCAAT
AAAATATCTTTATTTTCATTACATCTGTGTGTTGGTTTTTTGTGTGAATCGATAGCGATAAGGATCCTCT
TTGCGCTTGCGTTTTCCCTTGTCCAGATAGCCCAGTAGCTGACATTCATCCGGGGTCAGCACCGTTTCTG
CGGACTGGCTTTCTACCCGGTATCAGCTCACTCAAAGGCGGTAATACGGTTATCCACAGAATCAGGGGAT
AACGCAGGAAAGAACATGTGAGCAAAAGGCCAGCAAAAGGCCAGGAACCGTAAAAAGGCCGCGTTGCTGG
CGTTTTTCCATAGGCTCCGCCCCCCTGACGAGCATCACAAAAATCGACGCTCAAGTCAGAGGTGGCGAAA
CCCGACAGGACTATAAAGATACCAGGCGTTTCCCCCTGGAAGCTCCCTCGTGCGCTCTCCTGTTCCGACC
CTGCCGCTTACCGGATACCTGTCCGCCTTTCTCCCTTCGGGAAGCGTGGCGCTTTCTCATAGCTCACGCT
GTAGGTATCTCAGTTCGGTGTAGGTCGTTCGCTCCAAGCTGGGCTGTGTGCACGAACCCCCCGTTCAGCC
CGACCGCTGCGCCTTATCCGGTAACTATCGTCTTGAGTCCAACCCGGTAAGACACGACTTATCGCCACTG
GCAGCAGCCACTGGTAACAGGATTAGCAGAGCGAGGTATGTAGGCGGTGCTACAGAGTTCTTGAAGTGGT
GGCCTAACTACGGCTACACTAGAAGGACAGTATTTGGTATCTGCGCTCTGCTGAAGCCAGTTACCTTCGG
AAAAAGAGTTGGTAGCTCTTGATCCGGCAAACAAACCACCGCTGGTAGCGGTGGTTTTTTTGTTTGCAAG
CAGCAGATTACGCGCAGAAAAAAAGGATTTCAAGAAGATCCTTTGATCTTTTCTACGGGGTCTGACGCTC
AGTGGAACGAAAACTCACGTTAAGGGATTTTGGTCATGAGATTATCAAAAAGGATCTTCACCTAGATCCT
TTTATAGTCCGGAAATACAGGAACGCACGCTGGATGGCCCTTCGCTGGGATGGTGAAACCATGAAAAATG
GCAGCTTCAGTGGATTAAGTGGGGGTAATGTGGCCTGTACCCTCTGGTTGCATAGGTATTCATACGGTTA
AAATTTATCAGGCGCGATTGCGGCAGTTTTTCGGGTGGTTTGTTGCCATTTTTACCTGTCTGCTGCCGTG
ATCGCGCTGAACGCGTTTTAGCGGTGCGTACAATTAAGGGATTATGGTAAATCCACTTACTGTCTGCCCT
CGTAGCCATCGAGATAAACCGCAGTACTCCGGCCACGATGCGTCCGGCGTAGAGGATCGAGATCT
Features (pLannotate 1.2.2; 19 found; start..end, strand, type, name):
    140..517     +  enhancer       CMV enhancer: human cytomegalovirus immediate early enhancer
    519..718     +  promoter       CMV promoter: human cytomegalovirus (CMV) immediate early promoter
    857..989     +  intron         chimeric intron: chimera between introns from human β-globin and immunoglobulin heavy chain genes
   1033..1051    +  promoter       T7 promoter: promoter for bacteriophage T7 RNA polymerase
   1134..2144    +  CDS            GPR65: PSYR_HUMAN - Also known as TDAG8. Experimental evidence at protein level: Swiss-Prot protein existence level 1. Receptor for the glycosphingolipid psychosine (PSY) and several related glycosphingolipids (PubMed:11309421). Plays a role in immune response by maintaining lysosome function and supporting phagocytosis-mediated intracellular bacteria clearance (PubMed:27287411). May have a role in activation-induced cell death or differentiation of T-cells (By similarity). From Homo sapiens (Human).
   2153..2208    +  misc_feature   MCS: pUC18/19 multiple cloning site
   2215..2264    +  CDS            SET1 (fragment): solubility-enhancement tag derived from T7 phage gene 10B
   2272..2291    +  terminator     T7 terminator (fragment): transcription terminator for bacteriophage T7 RNA polymerase
   2313..2434    -  polyA_signal   SV40 poly(A) signal: SV40 polyadenylation signal
   2457..2525    -  CDS            large T antigen (fragment): large T antigen from SV40 (simian virus 40)
   2530..2562    +  rep_origin     M13 ori (fragment): M13 bacteriophage origin of replication; arrow indicates direction of (+) strand synthesis
   2563..2614    -  misc_feature   bom (fragment): basis of mobility region from pBR322
   2679..3036    +  promoter       SV40 promoter: SV40 enhancer and early promoter
   3051..3098    +  promoter       EM7 promoter: synthetic bacterial promoter&nbsp
   3130..3921    +  CDS            neo: KKA2_KLEPN - Also known as kan, nptII. Experimental evidence at protein level: Swiss-Prot protein existence level 1. Resistance to kanamycin, neomycin, paromomycin, ribostamycin, butirosin and gentamicin B. From Klebsiella pneumoniae.
   3988..4036    +  polyA_signal   poly(A) signal: synthetic polyadenylation signal
   4057..4146    -  CDS            tnpA (fragment): TN5P_ECOLX - Also known as tnp. Experimental evidence at protein level: Swiss-Prot protein existence level 1. Mediates transposition of transposon Tn5 by a 'cut and paste' mechanism. First, the monomeric transposase binds the 19 bp inverted DNA repeats flanking the transposon. Then, dimerization of the DNA- bound transposase creates a synaptic DNA complex. After nicking of the first DNA strand, excision of the transposon proceeds through a series of intermediates. The transposase then mediates the insertion of the transposon at a new site by strand transfer. The activity of the wild- type tran
   4275..4863    -  rep_origin     ori: high-copy-number ColE1/pMB1/pBR322/pUC origin of replication
   4979..5262    +  misc_feature   cer region: ColE1-derived recombination site that helps to maintain plasmids as monomers
