[The description below was written by a language model from this plasmid's Addgene catalogue record and pLannotate feature annotations shown in this document.]
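Description:
HiBiT-GPR65 Vector is a mammalian expression plasmid built on the pBiT3.1-N [CMV/HiBiT/Blast] backbone and designed to produce human GPR65 (also called TDAG8) carrying an N-terminal HiBiT tag. Transcription is driven by the human cytomegalovirus immediate-early enhancer and promoter, followed by a chimeric β-globin/immunoglobulin intron that generally improves mRNA processing and expression. A T7 promoter upstream of the coding region would allow in vitro transcription. The annotated GPR65 open reading frame is unmutated according to the record. It is followed by a short multiple cloning site remnant and an SV40 polyadenylation signal. The HiBiT peptide itself is not called out in the feature table, probably because it is too short to be detected, but it should lie in the gap between the T7 promoter and the start of the GPR65 annotation.

For propagation in E. coli the plasmid carries a high-copy ColE1/pUC-type origin, a cer site that helps resolve multimers into monomers, and kanamycin resistance. One discrepancy is worth noting. The catalogue entry and backbone name list blasticidin as the mammalian selectable marker, yet the feature table shows an SV40 early promoter and bacterial EM7 promoter driving a neo/nptII gene with a synthetic poly(A) signal, and no blasticidin resistance gene is annotated. That dual-promoter cassette accounts for the kanamycin resistance in bacteria and would normally confer G418 resistance in mammalian cells.

HiBiT is a small peptide that complements the LgBiT polypeptide to reconstitute NanoLuc luciferase. The fusion is therefore suited to luminescent quantification of GPR65 abundance, and potentially of its surface display or trafficking, though the record states only expression in mammalian cells as the purpose.
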