Addgene plasmid #238624: HiBiT-GPR65 Vector
Purpose: Express HiBiT-GPR65 Fusion Protein in Mammalian Cells under a CMV promoter
Depositing lab: Promega Corporation.
Backbone
  Vector backbone: pBiT3.1-N [CMV/HiBiT/Blast] Vector
  Vector type: Mammalian Expression
  Selectable markers: Blasticidin
Growth in bacteria
  Bacterial resistance: Kanamycin, 50 μg/mL
  Growth temperature: 37°C
  Growth strain: DH5alpha
  Copy number: High Copy
Gene/Insert
  Gene/Insert name: GPR65
  Species: H. sapiens (human)
  Mutation: None
  Entrez Gene: GPR65 (a.k.a. TDAG8, hTDAG8)
  Promoter: CMV
  Tag / fusion protein: HiBiT (N terminal on backbone)
  Cloning method: Other
Terms and licenses: Academic/Nonprofit Terms; Industry Terms
How to cite: HiBiT-GPR65 Vector was a gift from Promega Corporation (Addgene plasmid # 238624 ; http://n2t.net/addgene:238624 ; RRID:Addgene_238624)
